Addgene plasmid #146158: pAc5.1C-5BoxB-7-Fluc-CG11206_D
Purpose: Insect Expression of 5BoxB-7-Fluc-CG11206
Depositing lab: Elisa Izaurralde. Depositing organization: Max Planck Institute for Developmental Biology. Publication: Deadenylation is a widespread effect of miRNA regulation. Eulalio A, Huntzinger E, Nishihara T, Rehwinkel J, Fauser M, Izaurralde E. RNA. 2009 Jan . 15(1):21-32. 10.1261/rna.1399509 PubMed 19029310.
Backbone
  Vector backbone: Unknown
  Vector type: Insect Expression
Growth in bacteria
  Bacterial resistance: Ampicillin, 100 μg/mL
  Growth temperature: 37°C
  Growth strain: DH5alpha
  Copy number: Low Copy
Gene/Insert
  Gene/Insert name: 5BoxB-7-Fluc-CG11206
  Species: D. melanogaster (fly)
  Cloning method: Unknown
Terms and licenses: Academic/Nonprofit Terms; Industry Terms: Not Available to Industry
Depositor comments: Plasmids from this collection were made available to the research community and donated after the lab closed. Please note that the sequence provided by the depositing laboratory may be theoretical/predicted or based on Sanger sequencing results. There may be discrepancies between sequencing results obtained by Addgene and the depositor sequence. If an Addgene verified sequence is not available, please contact before placing your order to request that our lab fully sequence the plasmid.
How to cite: pAc5.1C-5BoxB-7-Fluc-CG11206_D was a gift from Elisa Izaurralde (Addgene plasmid # 146158 ; http://n2t.net/addgene:146158 ; RRID:Addgene_146158)
