[The description below was written by a language model from this plasmid's Addgene catalogue record and pLannotate feature annotations shown in this document.]
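Description:
pAc5.1C-5BoxB-7-Fluc-CG11206_D is an insect expression plasmid of about 7.7 kb for use in Drosophila melanogaster cells. The catalogue lists the backbone as unknown, although the name and annotated parts point to a pAc5.1-type vector. In bacteria it is maintained through a ColE1/pUC-family origin and selected with ampicillin via a β-lactamase gene under its own promoter. The record describes it as low copy, even though the annotated origin type is usually considered high copy. A fragment of a tetracycline resistance gene is also detected, but as a partial sequence it is presumably a non-functional backbone remnant.

The payload is a firefly luciferase reporter driven by the constitutive Drosophila actin 5C promoter. Five boxB elements sit between the main promoter annotation and the luciferase coding sequence, followed by a short additional actin 5C promoter fragment, so the hairpins appear to lie upstream of the open reading frame rather than in the more usual 3′ UTR position. BoxB is an RNA hairpin from bacteriophage λ that is bound by the λN peptide, so any protein fused to λN can be tethered to the reporter transcript. Roughly 900 nt downstream of luciferase carry no annotation. From the insert name, this region probably holds sequence from the fly gene CG11206, plausibly its 3′ UTR, but the record does not confirm this, nor does it explain the "7" in the name.

The associated publication concerns miRNA-mediated deadenylation, which suggests use as a reporter for tethering and miRNA-regulation assays that measure effects on translation or mRNA stability. The depositor sequence may be theoretical rather than fully verified.
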