Features (pLannotate 1.2.2; 12 found; start..end, strand, type, name):
     56..2484    +  promoter       Ac5 promoter: Drosophila melanogaster actin 5C promoter
   2490..2508    +  protein_bind   boxB: λ N peptide binding site consisting of an RNA hairpin within the N-utliization (nut) site of the λ bacteriophage transcript (Tan and Frankel, 1995) λN peptide
   2532..2550    +  protein_bind   boxB: λ N peptide binding site consisting of an RNA hairpin within the N-utliization (nut) site of the λ bacteriophage transcript (Tan and Frankel, 1995) λN peptide
   2556..2574    +  protein_bind   boxB: λ N peptide binding site consisting of an RNA hairpin within the N-utliization (nut) site of the λ bacteriophage transcript (Tan and Frankel, 1995) λN peptide
   2614..2632    +  protein_bind   boxB: λ N peptide binding site consisting of an RNA hairpin within the N-utliization (nut) site of the λ bacteriophage transcript (Tan and Frankel, 1995) λN peptide
   2638..2656    +  protein_bind   boxB: λ N peptide binding site consisting of an RNA hairpin within the N-utliization (nut) site of the λ bacteriophage transcript (Tan and Frankel, 1995) λN peptide
   2696..2775    +  promoter       Ac5 promoter (fragment): Drosophila melanogaster actin 5c promoter
   2801..4450    +  CDS            luciferase: firefly luciferase; luc
   5381..5851    +  CDS            TcR (fragment): tetracycline efflux protein; tet; confers resistance to tetracycline
   5895..6483    -  rep_origin     ori: high-copy-number ColE1/pMB1/pBR322/pUC origin of replication
   6654..7514    -  CDS            AmpR: β-lactamase; bla; confers resistance to ampicillin, carbenicillin, and related antibiotics
   7515..7619    -  promoter       AmpR promoter: bla
>Addgene plasmid #146158 | pAc5.1C-5BoxB-7-Fluc-CG11206_D | depositor full sequence | sequence record 288603 | Full Sequence
CTTCAAGGAATTAATTCTATATTCTAAAAACACAAATGATACTTCTAAAAAAAATCATGAATGGCATCAA
CTCTGAATCAAATCTTTGCAGATGCACCTACTTCTCATTTCCACTGTCACATCATTTTTCCAGATCTCGC
TGCCTGTTATGTGGCCCACAAACCAAGACACGTTTTATGGCCATTAAAGCTGGCTGATCGTCGCCAAACA
CCAAATACATATCAATATGTACATTCGAGAAAGAAGCGATCAAAGAAGCGTCTTCGGGCGAGTAGGAGAA
TGCGGAGGAGAAGGAGAACGAGCTGATCTAGTATCTCTCCACAATCCAATGCCAACTGACCAACTGGCCA
TATTCGGAGCAATTTGAAGCCAATTTCCATCGCCTGGCGATCGCTCCATTCTTGGCTATATGTTTTTCAC
CGTTCCCGGGGCCATTTTCAAAGACTCGTCGGTAAGATAAGATTGTGTCACTCGCTGTCTCTCTTCATTT
GTCGAAGAATGCTGAGGAATTTCGCGATGACGTCGGCGAGTATTTTGAAGAATGAGAATAATTTGTATTT
ATACGAAAATCAGTTAGTGGAATTTTCTACAAAAACATGTTATCTATAGATAATTTTGTTGCAAAATATG
TTGACTATGACAAAGATTGTATGTATATACCTTTAATGTATTCTCATTTTCTTATGTATTTATAATGGCA
ATGATGATACTGATGATATTTTAAGATGATGCCAGACCACAGGCTGATTTCTGCGTCTTTTGCCGAACGC
AGTGCATGTGCGGTTGTTGTTTTTTGGAATAGTTTCAATTTTCGGACTGTCCGCTTTGATTTCAGTTTCT
TGGCTTATTCAAAAAGCAAAGTAAAGCCAAAAAAGCGAGATGGCAATACCAAATGCGGCAAAACGGTAGT
GGAAGGAAAGGGGTGCGGGGCAGCGGAAGGAAGGGTGGGGCGGGGCGTGGCGGGGTCTGTGGCTGGGCGC
GACGTCACCGACGTTGGAGCCACTCCTTTGACCATGTGTGCGTGTGTGTATTATTCGTGTCTCGCCACTC
GCCGGTTGTTTTTTTCTTTTTATCTCGCTCTCTCTAGCGCCATCTCGTACGCATGCTCAACGCACCGCAT
GTTGCCGTGTCCTTTATGCGTCATTTTGGCTCGAAATAGGCAATTATTTAAACAAAGATTAGTCAACGAA
AACGCTAAAATAAATAAGTCTACAATATGGTTACTTATTGCCATGTGTGTGCAGCCAACGATAGCAACAA
AAGCAACAACACAGTGGCTTTCCCTCTTTCACTTTTTGTTTGCAAGCGCGTGCGAGCAAGACGGCACGAC
CGGCAAACGCAATTACGCTGACAAAGAGCAGACGAAGTTTTGGCCGAAAAACATCAAGGCGCCTGATACG
AATGCATTTGCAATAACAATTGCGATATTTAATATTGTTTATGAAGCTGTTTGACTTCAAAACACACAAA
AAAAAAAATAAAACAAATTATTTGAAAGAGAATTAGGAATCGGACAGCTTATCGTTACGGGCTAACAGCA
CACCGAGACGAAATAGCTTACCTGACGTCACAGCCTCTGGAAGAACTGCCGCCAAGCAGAGAGAGAGAGA
AAAAGAGGGAGAGCAGCTTAGACCGCATGTGCTTGTGTGTGAGGCGTCTCTCTCTTCGTCTCCTGTTTGC
GCAAACGCATAGACTGCACTGAGAAAATCGATTACCTATTTTTTATGAATGAATATTTGCACTATTACTA
TTCAAAACTATTAAGATAGCAATCACATTCAATAGCCAAATACTATACCACCTGAGCGATGCAACGAAAT
GATCAATTTGAGCAAAAATGCTGCATATTTAGGACGGCATCATTATAGAAATGCTTCTTGCTGTGTACTT
TTCTCTCGTCTGGCAGCTGTTTCGCCGTTATTGTTAAAACCGGCTTAAGTTAGGTGTGTTTTCTACGACT
AGTGATGCCCCTACTAGAAGATGTGTGTTGCACAAATGTCCCTGAATAACCAATTTGAAGTGCAGATAGC
AGTAAACGTAAGCTAATATGAATATTATTTAACTGTAATGTTTTAATATCGCTGGACATTACTAATAAAC
CCACTATAAACACATGTACATATGTATGTTTTGGCATACAATGAGTAGTTGGGGAAAAAATGTGTAAAAG
CACCGTGACCATCACAGCATAAAGATAACCAGCTGAAGTATCGAATATGAGTAACCCCCAAATTGAATCA
CATGCCGCAACTGATAGGACCCATGGAAGTACACTCTTCATGGCGATATACAAGACACACACAAGCACGA
ACACCCAGTTGCGGAGGAAATTCTCCGTAAATGAAAACCCAATCGGCGAACAATTCATACCCATATATGG
TAAAAGTTTTGAACGCGACTTGAGAGCGGAGAGCATTGCGGCTGATAAGGTTTTAGCGCTAAGCGGGCTT
TATAAAACGGGCTGCGGGACCAGTTTTCATATCAAGCTTGGGCCCTGAAGAAGGGCCCCTCGACTAGTCC
AAATACAAACTGGGCCCTGAAGAAGGGCCCATATAGGGCCCTGAAGAAGGGCCCTATCGAGGATATTATC
TCGACTAAGTCCAACTACAAACTGGGCCCTGAAGAAGGGCCCATATAGGGCCCTGAAGAAGGGCCCTATC
GAGGATATTATCTCGAGGTCACCCATTCGAAGCTTCGTTTGAGTTCTTGTGCTGTGTGGATACTCCTCCC
GACACAAAGCCGCTCCATCAGCCAGCAGTCGTCTAATCCAGAGACCCCGGATCGGGGTACCAACATGGCC
GAAGACGCCAAAAACATAAAGAAAGGCCCGGCACCATTCTATCCACTAGAGGATGGAACCGCTGGAGAGC
AACTGCATAAGGCTATGAAGAGATACGCCCTGGTTCCTGGAACAATTGCTTTTACAGATGCACATATCGA
GGTGAACATCACGTACGCGGAATACTTCGAAATGTCCGTTCGGTTGGCAGAAGCTATGAAACGATATGGG
CTGAATACAAATCACAGAATCGTCGTATGCAGTGAAAACTCTCTTCAATTCTTTATGCCGGTGTTGGGCG
CGTTATTTATCGGAGTTGCAGTTGCGCCCGCGAACGACATTTATAATGAACGTGAATTGCTCAACAGTAT
GAACATTTCGCAGCCTACCGTAGTGTTTGTTTCCAAAAAGGGGTTGCAAAAAATTTTGAACGTGCAAAAA
AAATTACCAATAATCCAGAAAATTATTATCATGGATTCTAAAACGGATTACCAGGGATTTCAGTCGATGT
ACACGTTCGTCACATCTCATCTACCTCCCGGTTTTAATGAATACGATTTTGTACCAGAGTCCTTTGATCG
TGACAAAACAATTGCACTGATAATGAACTCCTCTGGATCTACTGGGTTACCTAAGGGTGTGGCCCTTCCG
CATAGAACTGCCTGCGTCAGATTCTCGCATGCCAGAGATCCTATTTTTGGCAATCAAATCATTCCGGATA
CTGCGATTTTAAGTGTTGTTCCATTCCATCACGGTTTTGGAATGTTTACTACACTCGGATATTTGATATG
TGGATTTCGAGTCGTCTTAATGTATAGATTTGAAGAAGAGCTGTTTTTACGATCCCTTCAGGATTACAAA
ATTCAAAGTGCGTTGCTAGTACCAACCCTATTTTCATTCTTCGCCAAAAGCACTCTGATTGACAAATACG
ATTTATCTAATTTACACGAAATTGCTTCTGGGGGCGCACCTCTTTCGAAAGAAGTCGGGGAAGCGGTTGC
AAAACGCTTCCATCTTCCAGGGATACGACAAGGATATGGGCTCACTGAGACTACATCAGCTATTCTGATT
ACACCCGAGGGGGATGATAAACCGGGCGCGGTCGGTAAAGTTGTTCCATTTTTTGAAGCGAAGGTTGTGG
ATCTGGATACCGGGAAAACGCTGGGCGTTAATCAGAGAGGCGAATTATGTGTCAGAGGACCTATGATTAT
GTCCGGTTATGTAAACAATCCGGAAGCGACCAACGCCTTGATTGACAAGGATGGATGGCTACATTCTGGA
GACATAGCTTACTGGGACGAAGACGAACACTTCTTCATAGTTGACCGCTTGAAGTCTTTAATTAAATACA
AAGGGTATCAGGTGGCCCCCGCTGAATTGGAATCGATATTGTTACAACACCCCAACATCTTCGACGCGGG
CGTGGCAGGTCTTCCCGACGATGACGCCGGTGAACTTCCCGCCGCCGTTGTTGTTTTGGAGCACGGAAAG
ACGATGACGGAAAAAGAGATCGTGGATTACGTCGCCAGTCAAGTAACAACCGCGAAAAAGTTGCGCGGAG
GAGTTGTGTTTGTGGACGAAGTACCGAAAGGTCTTACCGGAAAACTCGACGCAAGAAAAATCAGAGAGAT
CCTCATAAAGGCCAAGAAGGGCGGAAAGTCCAAATTGTAAGAATTCGAGTGAAAAGCTAGCTAGATAGGA
TTACAACTACCACTACCAAAGATACTCAGCTGTACTCCCGCATGAAAATCCCTTTCACCCCCCCATAACC
CATTTACCCTTTCAGCTGCATTTGAGCTTAGAATCTACAAGCAAACTCAATTATATTCAAGTCAGTGTCA
GACCCACCTACAAGATACAAGCATTCAGCAGCTACAGATACATATGCGTCAAGTAATACAAGATAAGCGA
GTAATCATTTGATCAAATCAGATAGAAATTCGAACTATATGCTAAACATAAATAACGACATAATTATATT
GTGTAGACTAAGCCCCAATCGCAGGCAAGAGAAGTAAGGATCGAATCAACTCGAATCAATTCAAATCGAA
TCAAAAACTCCACCCCAACTCCAACAAACTGCATTAGTCTAATCAATCACATATATGTAATTCTAATTGT
AATTGTAACTGTAAAGATAGCTCTAAACCGATTTAAAAGTGAGAGGCAGATTGCGTGACGGTAATATACT
CACTGAATTACAAGCCGATTTGGGCACTGGAGATGCGATTGCAATTTAGATAAATTGAAATTATTTTGTA
ACCGAAACTATCGTAGCTAAGCAAATGGAAACGGAAACTATTGAATTAAATTTGATAAGCCGCAAGATGC
GGCACTTTGTAAATTATGATAAGCCCTAAGCAACGTTCAATATCGCATGGTAATGGTAAAATCCGAAACA
GAATCAAATATATGGTAAATACAAACGCACTCCCCAAAAAAAACCCTCGCACAACCAAAGAAAGTCAGTC
AGCCTGCTTTATCCGCCAATCAATCAGTATCGAAGAATCCCCGAGAGCGTCAGGGTATCATTAAGCTGAC
CAATTTAACTGTAGACCTATGTCGAAGAAAACTATCGAATAAACCCATGATCAAAACTCTGTCGACCGAT
GCCCTTGAGAGCCTTCAACCCAGTCAGCTCCTTCCGGTGGGCGCGGGGCATGACTATCGTCGCCGCACTT
ATGACTGTCTTCTTTATCATGCAACTCGTAGGACAGGTGCCGGCAGCGCTCTGGGTCATTTTCGGCGAGG
ACCGCTTTCGCTGGAGCGCGACGATGATCGGCCTGTCGCTTGCGGTATTCGGAATCTTGCACGCCCTCGC
TCAAGCCTTCGTCACTGGTCCCGCCACCAAACGTTTCGGCGAGAAGCAGGCCATTATCGCCGGCATGGCG
GCCGACGCGCTGGGCTACGTCTTGCTGGCGTTCGCGACGCGAGGCTGGATGGCCTTCCCCATTATGATTC
TTCTCGCTTCCGGCGGCATCGGGATGCCCGCGTTGCAGGCCATGCTGTCCAGGCAGGTAGATGACGACCA
TCAGGGACAGCTTCAAGGATCGCTCGCGGCTCTTACCAGCCAGCAAAAGGCCAGGAACCGTAAAAAGGCC
GCGTTGCTGGCGTTTTTCCATAGGCTCCGCCCCCCTGACGAGCATCACAAAAATCGACGCTCAAGTCAGA
GGTGGCGAAACCCGACAGGACTATAAAGATACCAGGCGTTTCCCCCTGGAAGCTCCCTCGTGCGCTCTCC
TGTTCCGACCCTGCCGCTTACCGGATACCTGTCCGCCTTTCTCCCTTCGGGAAGCGTGGCGCTTTCTCAA
TGCTCACGCTGTAGGTATCTCAGTTCGGTGTAGGTCGTTCGCTCCAAGCTGGGCTGTGTGCACGAACCCC
CCGTTCAGCCCGACCGCTGCGCCTTATCCGGTAACTATCGTCTTGAGTCCAACCCGGTAAGACACGACTT
ATCGCCACTGGCAGCAGCCACTGGTAACAGGATTAGCAGAGCGAGGTATGTAGGCGGTGCTACAGAGTTC
TTGAAGTGGTGGCCTAACTACGGCTACACTAGAAGGACAGTATTTGGTATCTGCGCTCTGCTGAAGCCAG
TTACCTTCGGAAAAAGAGTTGGTAGCTCTTGATCCGGCAAACAAACCACCGCTGGTAGCGGTGGTTTTTT
TGTTTGCAAGCAGCAGATTACGCGCAGAAAAAAAGGATCTCAAGAAGATCCTTTGATCTTTTCTACGGGG
TCTGACGCTCAGTGGAACGAAAACTCACGTTAAGGGATTTTGGTCATGAGATTATCAAAAAGGATCTTCA
CCTAGATCCTTTTAAATTAAAAATGAAGTTTTAAATCAATCTAAAGTATATATGAGTAAACTTGGTCTGA
CAGTTACCAATGCTTAATCAGTGAGGCACCTATCTCAGCGATCTGTCTATTTCGTTCATCCATAGTTGCC
TGACTCCCCGTCGTGTAGATAACTACGATACGGGAGGGCTTACCATCTGGCCCCAGTGCTGCAATGATAC
CGCGAGACCCACGCTCACCGGCTCCAGATTTATCAGCAATAAACCAGCCAGCCGGAAGGGCCGAGCGCAG
AAGTGGTCCTGCAACTTTATCCGCCTCCATCCAGTCTATTAATTGTTGCCGGGAAGCTAGAGTAAGTAGT
TCGCCAGTTAATAGTTTGCGCAACGTTGTTGCCATTGCTGCAGGCATCGTGGTGTCACGCTCGTCGTTTG
GTATGGCTTCATTCAGCTCCGGTTCCCAACGATCAAGGCGAGTTACATGATCCCCCATGTTGTGCAAAAA
AGCGGTTAGCTCCTTCGGTCCTCCGATCGTTGTCAGAAGTAAGTTGGCCGCAGTGTTATCACTCATGGTT
ATGGCAGCACTGCATAATTCTCTTACTGTCATGCCATCCGTAAGATGCTTTTCTGTGACTGGTGAGTACT
CAACCAAGTCATTCTGAGAATAGTGTATGCGGCGACCGAGTTGCTCTTGCCCGGCGTCAACACGGGATAA
TACCGCGCCACATAGCAGAACTTTAAAAGTGCTCATCATTGGAAAACGTTCTTCGGGGCGAAAACTCTCA
AGGATCTTACCGCTGTTGAGATCCAGTTCGATGTAACCCACTCGTGCACCCAACTGATCTTCAGCATCTT
TTACTTTCACCAGCGTTTCTGGGTGAGCAAAAACAGGAAGGCAAAATGCCGCAAAAAAGGGAATAAGGGC
GACACGGAAATGTTGAATACTCATACTCTTCCTTTTTCAATATTATTGAAGCATTTATCAGGGTTATTGT
CTCATGAGCGGATACATATTTGAATGTATTTAGAAAAATAAACAAATAGGGGTTCCGCGCACATTTCCCC
GAAAAGTGCCACCTGACGTCTAAGAAACCATTATTATCATGACATTAACCTATAAAAATAGGCGTATCAC
GAGCCCTTTCGT
